>Addgene plasmid #170273 | pCMVd1-NLS-GAL4-iLight-VP16-T2A-mTagBFP2 | addgene full sequence | sequence record 334945 | Addgene NGS Result
CCAAAATCAACGGGACTTTCCAAAATGTCGTAACAACTCCGCCCCATTGACGCAAATGGGCGGTAGGCGT
GTACGGTGGGAGGTCTATATAAGCAGAGCTGGTTTAGTGAACCGTCAGATCCGCTAGCATGGCGCGCAAG
AAGAAGAGGAAGTCCGGAGGTGGTGGAAAGCTACTGTCTTCTATCGAACAAGCATGCGATATTTGCCGAC
TTAAAAAGCTCAAGTGCTCCAAAGAAAAACCGAAGTGCGCCAAGTGTCTGAAGAACAACTGGGAGTGTCG
CTACTCTCCCAAAACCAAAAGGTCTCCGCTGACTAGGGCACATCTGACAGAAGTGGAATCAAGGCTAGAA
AGACTGGAACAGACTAGTGCTGGTGGGTCCGCCGGCGGGAGTGCTGGCGGTAGTGCCGGCGGTGAATTCG
CCGCCGACCTGGGCTCTGACGATATCAGCAAGCTGATCGCCGCCTGCGATCAGGAGCCAATCCACATCCC
CAATGCCATCCAGCCATTTGGCGCCATGCTGATCGTGGAGAAGGACACACAGCAGATCGTGTACGCCTCT
GCCAACAGCGCCGAGTACTTCAGCGTGGCCGACAATACCATCCACGAGCTGTCCGATTTCAAGCAGGCCA
ACATCAATTCTCTGCTGCCCGAGCAGCTGATCAGCGGCCTGACATCCGCCATCTCTGAGAACGAGCCTAT
CTGGGTGGAGACCGACAGGCTGAGCTTTCTGGGCTGGCGCCACGAGAACTACTATATCATCGAGGTGGAG
AGATACCACGTGCAGACATCCAATTGGTTCGAGATCCAGTTTCAGCGGGCCTTCCAGAAGCTGAGAAACT
GTAAGACCCACAACGATCTGATCAATACCCTGACACGGCTGATCCAGGAGATCAGCGGCTACGACAGAGT
GATGATCTATCAGTTCGATCCCGAGTGGAATGGCAGAGTGATCGCCGAGAGCGTGAGACAGCTGTTTACC
TCCATGCTGAACCACCACTTCCCAGCCTCTGACATCCCTGCACAGGCCAGGGCCATGTACAGCATCAACC
CAATCCGCATCATCCCCGATGTGAATGCCGAGCCCCAGCCTCTGCACATGATCCACAAGCCACAGAACAC
AGAGGCCGTGAATCTGTCCTGCGGCGTGCTGAGGGCCGTGTCTCCACTGCACATGCAGTATCTGCGCAAC
TTTGGCGTGTCTGCCAGCACCTCCATCGGCATCTTCAATGAGGACAAGCTGTGGGGCATCGTGGCCTGTC
ACCACACAAAGCCTAGGGCCATCGGCCGGAGAATCAGGCACCTGCTGGTGCGCACCGTGGAGTTTGCAGC
AGAGCGCCTGTGGCTGATCCACTCCAGGAATGTGGAGCGGTACATGGTGACAGTGCAGGCAGCCCGGGAG
CAGCTGTCTACCACAGCCGACGATAAGCACAGCTCCCACGAGATCGTGATCGAGCACGCCGCCGACTGGT
GCAAGCTGTTCCGGTGTGATGGCGTGGGCTACCTGAGAGGCGAGGAGCTGACCACATATGGCGAGACCCC
TGATCAGACCACAATCAACAAGCTGGTGGAGTGGCTGGAGGAGAATGGCAAGAAGAGCCTGTTTTGGCAC
TCCCACATGCTGAAGGAGGACGCACCTGGACTGCTGCCAGATGGCAGCCGGTTCGCAGGACTGCTGGCCA
TCCCACTGAAGTCTGACGCCGATCTGTTTAGCTACCTGCTGCTGTTCAGGGTGGCACAGAACGAGGTGCG
CACATGGGCAGGCAAGCCTGAGAAGCTGTCCGTGGAGACCTCTACAGGCACCATGGTGGGCCCACGGAAG
TCTTTTGAGGCCTGGCAGGACGAGGTGAGCGGCAAGTCCCAGCCTTGGAGAACCGCACAGCTGTATGCAG
CCCGGGACATCGCCCGGGACCTGCTGATCGTGGCCGATAGCATGCAGCTGAACCTGCTGAATGACCAGCT
GGCCGATGCCAACGAGAATCTGGAGAAGCTGGCCTCCTTCGACGATCTGACCTCTGGCGGCGGTACCAGC
GGGGGTGGTGGATCAGGTGGAGGAGGTTCTGGAGGTGGTGGATCAGGAGGAGGTGGTTCTGGAGGTGGTG
GATCAGGAGGAAGATCTGCGTACAGCCGCGCGCGTACGAAAAACAATTACGGGTCTACCATCGAGGGCCT
GCTCGATCTCCCGGACGACGACGCCCCCGAAGAGGCGGGGCTGGCGGCTCCGCGCCTGTCCTTTCTCCCC
GCGGGACACACGCGCAGACTGTCGACGGCCCCCCCGACCGATGTCAGCCTGGGGGACGAGCTCCACTTAG
ACGGCGAGGACGTGGCGATGGCGCATGCCGACGCGCTAGACGATTTCGATCTGGACATGTTGGGGGACGG
GGATTCCCCTGGTCCGGGATTTACCCCCCACGACTCCGCCCCCTACGGCGCTCTGGATATGGCCGACTTC
GAGTTTGAGCAGATGTTTACCGATGCCCTTGGAATTGACGAGTACGGTGGGGCTCGAGATAGGCGCGCCG
AGGGCAGAGGAAGTCTGCTAACATGCGGTGACGTCGAGGAGAATCCTGGCCCAACTAGTAGCGAGCTGAT
TAAGGAGAACATGCACATGAAGCTGTACATGGAGGGCACCGTGGACAACCATCACTTCAAGTGCACATCC
GAGGGCGAAGGCAAGCCCTACGAGGGCACCCAGACCATGAGAATCAAGGTGGTCGAGGGCGGCCCTCTCC
CCTTCGCCTTCGACATCCTGGCTACTAGCTTCCTCTACGGCAGCAAGACCTTCATCAACCACACCCAGGG
CATCCCCGACTTCTTCAAGCAGTCCTTCCCTGAGGGCTTCACATGGGAGAGAGTCACCACATACGAAGAC
GGGGGCGTGCTGACCGCTACCCAGGACACCAGCCTCCAGGACGGCTGCCTCATCTACAACGTCAAGATCA
GAGGGGTGAACTTCACATCCAACGGCCCTGTGATGCAGAAGAAAACACTCGGCTGGGAGGCCTTCACCGA
GACGCTGTACCCCGCTGACGGCGGCCTGGAAGGCAGAAACGACATGGCCCTGAAGCTCGTGGGCGGGAGC
CATCTGATCGCAAACGCCAAGACCACATATAGATCCAAGAAACCCGCTAAGAACCTCAAGATGCCTGGCG
TCTACTATGTGGACTACAGACTGGAAAGAATCAAGGAGGCCAACAACGAGACCTACGTCGAGCAGCACGA
GGTGGCAGTGGCCAGATACTGCGACCTCCCTAGCAAACTGGGGCACAAGCTTAATTAACCCGGGATCCAC
CGGGGCCGCGACTCTAGATCATAATCAGCCATACCACATTTGTAGAGGTTTTACTTGCTTTAAAAAACCT
CCCACACCTCCCCCTGAACCTGAAACATAAAATGAATGCAATTGTTGTTGTTAACTTGTTTATTGCAGCT
TATAATGGTTACAAATAAAGCAATAGCATCACAAATTTCACAAATAAAGCATTTTTTTCACTGCATTCTA
GTTGTGGTTTGTCCAAACTCATCAATGTATCTTAAGGCGTAAATTGTAAGCGTTAATATTTTGTTAAAAT
TCGCGTTAAATTTTTGTTAAATCAGCTCATTTTTTAACCAATAGGCCGAAATCGGCAAAATCCCTTATAA
ATCAAAAGAATAGACCGAGATAGGGT
[37 nt withheld, positions 3667-3703]
AAAGAACGTGGACTCCAACGTCAAAGG
[49 nt withheld, positions 3731-3779]
T
[91 nt withheld, positions 3781-3871]
G
[124 nt withheld, positions 3873-3996]
CAGGTGGCACTTTTCGGGGAAATGTGCGCGGAACCCCTATTTGTTTATTTTTCTAAATACATTCAAATAT
GTATCCGCTCATGAGACAATAACCCTGATAAATGCTTCAATAATATTGAAAAAGGAAGAGTCCTGAGGCG
GAAAGAACCAGCTGTGGAATGTGTGTCAGTTAGGGTGTGGAAAGTCCCCAGGCTCCCCAGCAGGCAGAAG
TATGCAAAGCATGCATCTCAATTAGTCAGCAACCAGGTGTGGAAAGTCCCCAGGCTCCCCAGCAGGCAGA
AGTATGCAAAGCATGCATCTCAATTAGTCAGCAACCATAGTCCCGCCCCTAACTCCGCCCATCCCGCCCC
TAACTCCGCCCAGTTCCGCCCATTCTCCGCCCCATGGCTGACTAATTTTTTTTATTTATGCAGAGGCCGA
GGCCGCCTCGGCCTCTGAGCTATTCCAGAAGTAGTGAGGAGGCTTTTTTGGAGGCCTAGGCTTTTGCAAA
GATCGATCAAGAGACAGGATGAGGATCGTTTCGCATGATTGAACAAGATGGATTGCACGCAGGTTCTCCG
GCCGCTTGGGTGGAGAGGCTATTCGGCTATGACTGGGCACAACAGACAATCGGCTGCTCTGATGCCGCCG
TGTTCCGGCTGTCAGCGCAGGGGCGCCCGGTTCTTTTTGTCAAGACCGACCTGTCCGGTGCCCTGAATGA
ACTGCAAGACGAGGCAGCGCGGCTATCGTGGCTGGCCACGACGGGCGTTCCTTGCGCAGCTGTGCTCGAC
GTTGTCACTGAAGCGGGAAGGGACTGGCTGCTATTGGGCGAAGTGCCGGGGCAGGATCTCCTGTCATCTC
ACCTTGCTCCTGCCGAGAAAGTATCCATCATGGCTGATGCAATGCGGCGGCTGCATACGCTTGATCCGGC
TACCTGCCCATTCGACCACCAAGCGAAACATCGCATCGAGCGAGCACGTACTCGGATGGAAGCCGGTCTT
GTCGATCAGGATGATCTGGACGAAGAGCATCAGGGGCTCGCGCCAGCCGAACTGTTCGCCAGGCTCAAGG
CGAGCATGCCCGACGGCGAGGATCTCGTCGTGACCCATGGCGATGCCTGCTTGCCGAATATCATGGTGGA
AAATGGCCGCTTTTCTGGATTCATCGACTGTGGCCGGCTGGGTGTGGCGGACCGCTATCAGGACATAGCG
TTGGCTACCCGTGATATTGCTGAAGAGCTTGGCGGCGAATGGGCTGACCGCTTCCTCGTGCTTTACGGTA
TCGCCGCTCCCGATTCGCAGCGCATCGCCTTCTATCGCCTTCTTGACGAGTTCTTCTGAGCGGGACTCTG
GGGTTCGAAATGACCGACCAAGCGACGCCCAACCTGCCATCACGAGATTTCGATTCCACCGCCGCCTTCT
ATGAAAGGTTGGGCTTCGGAATCGTTTTCCGGGACGCCGGCTGGATGATCCTCCAGCGCGGGGATCTCAT
GCTGGAGTTCTTCGCCCACCCTAGGGGGAGGCTAACTGAAACACGGAAGGAGACAATACCGGAAGGAACC
CGCGCTATGACGGCAATAAAAAGACAGAATAAAACGCACGGTGTTGGGTCGTTTGTTCATAAACGCGGGG
TTCGGTCCCAGGGCTGGCACTCTGTCGATACCCCACCGAGACCCCATTGGGGCCAATACGCCCGCGTTTC
TTCCTTTTCCCCACCCCACCCCCCAAGTTCGGGTGAAGGCCCAGGGCTCGCAGCCAACGTCGGGGCGGCA
GGCCCTGCCATAGCCTCAGGTTACTCATATATACTTTAGATTGATTTAAAACTTCATTTTTAATTTAAAA
GGATCTAGGTGAAGATCCTTTTTGATAATCTCATGACCAAAATCCCTTAACGTGAGTTTTCGTTCCACTG
AGCGTCAGACCCCGTAGAAAAGATCAAAGGATCTTCTTGAGATCCTTTTTTTCTGCGCGTAATCTGCTGC
TTGCAAACAAAAAAACCACCGCTACCAGCGGTGGTTTGTTTGCCGGATCAAGAGCTACCAACTCTTTTTC
CGAAGGTAACTGGCTTCAGCAGAGCGCAGATACCAAATACTGTTCTTCTAGTGTAGCCGTAGTTAGGCCA
CCACTTCAAGAACTCTGTAGCACCGCCTACATACCTCGCTCTGCTAATCCTGTTACCAGTGGCTGCTGCC
AGTGGCGATAAGTCGTGTCTTACCGGGTTGGACTCAAGACGATAGTTACCGGATAAGGCGCAGCGGTCGG
GCTGAACGGGGGGTTCGTGCACACAGCCCAGCTTGGAGCGAACGACCTACACCGAACTGAGATACCTACA
GCGTGAGCTATGAGAAAGCGCCACGCTTCCCGAAGGGAGAAAGGCGGACAGGTATCCGGTAAGCGGCAGG
GTCGGAACAGGAGAGCGCACGAGGGAGCTTCCAGGGGGAAACGCCTGGTATCTTTATAGTCCTGTCGGGT
TTCGCCACCTCTGACTTGAGCGTCGATTTTTGTGATGCTCGTCAGGGGGGCGGAGCCTATGGAAAAACGC
CAGCAACGCGGCCTTTTTACGGTTCCTGGCCTTTTGCTGGCCTTTTGCTCACATGTTCTTTCCTG
Features (pLannotate 1.2.2; 15 found; start..end, strand, type, name):
     49..100     +  promoter       CMVd2 promoter: truncated human cytomegalovirus (CMV) immediate early promoter that yields moderately reduced expression relative to the full-length promoter
    168..362     +  CDS            GAL4 DNA binding domain (fragment): DNA binding domain of the GAL4 transcriptional activator; Saccharomyces cerevisiae GAL4 (truncated)
    992..1012    -  promoter       PGK promoter (fragment): mouse phosphoglycerate kinase 1 promoter
   2268..2501    +  CDS            VP16 AD: transcriptional activation domain of herpes simplex virus protein VP16 (Triezenberg et al., 1988; Cousens et al., 1989); UL48
   2580..3278    +  CDS            TagBFP: monomeric blue fluorescent protein mammalian codon-optimized
   3307..3390    +  CDS            large T antigen (fragment): large T antigen from SV40 (simian virus 40)
   3413..3534    +  polyA_signal   SV40 poly(A) signal: SV40 polyadenylation signal
   3568..3996    -  rep_origin     f1 ori (sequence partly withheld): f1 bacteriophage origin of replication; arrow indicates direction of (+) strand synthesis
   4023..4127    +  promoter       AmpR promoter: bla
   4129..4486    +  promoter       SV40 promoter: SV40 enhancer and early promoter
   4521..5315    +  CDS            NeoR/KanR: aminoglycoside phosphotransferase from Tn5; aph(3')-II (or nptII); confers resistance to neomycin, kanamycin, and G418 (Geneticin®)
   5336..5488    +  CDS            ble (fragment): BLE_KLEPN - Experimental evidence at protein level: Swiss-Prot protein existence level 1. Binding protein with a strong affinity to the bleomycin family of antibiotics. Binds to CL990; an antimitotic-antibiotic compound. From Klebsiella pneumoniae.
   5547..5594    +  polyA_signal   HSV TK poly(A) signal: herpes simplex virus thymidine kinase polyadenylation signal (Cole and Stacy, 1985)
   5685..5701    -  polyA_signal   bGH poly(A) signal (fragment): bovine growth hormone polyadenylation signal
   5923..6511    +  rep_origin     ori: high-copy-number ColE1/pMB1/pBR322/pUC origin of replication
