[The description below was written by a language model from this plasmid's Addgene catalogue record and pLannotate feature annotations shown in this document.]
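Description:
pCMVd1-NLS-GAL4-iLight-VP16-T2A-mTagBFP2 is a mammalian expression plasmid of about 6.6 kb built on pQP-Select, a lab-modified derivative of pEGFP-N1. It is maintained in E. coli at high copy through a ColE1/pUC-type origin and also carries an f1 origin. A single Tn5 NeoR/KanR gene, preceded by both a bacterial (bla-type) promoter and the SV40 enhancer/early promoter and followed by the HSV TK polyadenylation signal, provides kanamycin resistance in bacteria and G418 selection in mammalian cells.

The insert, cloned between NheI and BamHI, is a single open reading frame driven by a truncated CMV promoter. The record calls it CMVd1, whereas the automated annotation matched a short stretch to the related CMVd2 truncation; such deletions give weaker expression than full-length CMV. The encoded fusion consists of a nuclear localization signal, the GAL4 DNA-binding domain (residues 1-65), the human codon-optimized iLight module and the herpes simplex VP16 activation domain, followed by a T2A self-cleaving peptide and the blue fluorescent protein mTagBFP2, ending at an SV40 poly(A) signal. The iLight region itself is not annotated in the feature table, and the small PGK promoter, large T antigen, ble and bGH fragments are probably incidental matches.

According to the depositor comments, iLight was engineered from the bacterial phytochrome IsPadC of Idiomarina sp. A28L by removing its diguanylyl cyclase effector and introducing nine point mutations, although the species field lists a Bradyrhizobium strain instead. The associated publication describes single-component near-infrared optogenetic systems for regulating transcription. This fits a light-responsive GAL4-VP16 activator intended to act on GAL4-responsive (UAS) reporters, with the co-translated mTagBFP2 marking expressing cells.
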