Addgene plasmid #170273: pCMVd1-NLS-GAL4-iLight-VP16-T2A-mTagBFP2
Purpose: NLS-Gal4(1-65)-iLight(human codon optimized)-VP16-T2A-mTagBFP2 construct expression in mammalian cells.
Depositing lab: Vladislav Verkhusha. Depositing organization: Albert Einstein College of Medicine. Publication: Single-component near-infrared optogenetic systems for gene transcription regulation. Kaberniuk AA, Baloban M, Monakhov MV, Shcherbakova DM, Verkhusha VV. Nat Commun. 2021 Jun 23;12(1):3859. doi: 10.1038/s41467-021-24212-7. PubMed 34162879.
Backbone
  Vector backbone: pQP-Select
  Backbone manufacturer: Originally derived from pEGFP-N1 backbone after several modifications in our lab.
  Backbone size w/o insert (bp): 3427
  Vector type: Mammalian Expression
  Selectable markers: Neomycin (select with G418)
Growth in bacteria
  Bacterial resistance: Kanamycin, 50 μg/mL
  Growth temperature: 37°C
  Growth strain: DH5alpha
  Copy number: High Copy
Gene/Insert
  Gene/Insert name: NLS-Gal4(1-65)-iLight(human codon optimized)-VP16-T2A-mTagBFP2
  Species: Bradyrhizobium sp. (strain ORS 278)
  Insert size (bp): 3154
  Mutation: See Comments
  Promoter: CMVd1
  Cloning method: Restriction Enzyme; 5′ cloning site NheI (not destroyed); 3′ cloning site BamHI (not destroyed)
  Sequencing primers: 5′ CMV Forward; 3′ EBV Reverse
Terms and licenses: Academic/Nonprofit Terms; Industry Terms: Not Available to Industry
Depositor comments: To design iLight, a full-length bacterial phytochrome IsPadC from Idiomarina sp. A28L was used as an original template. First, diguanylyl cyclase effector in IsPadC was removed, then following mutations were introduced: I68F, H80Q, A86T, R90S S242C, E274K, R295H I360V, and L464V. After that, iLight was human codon optimized for mammalian expression.
How to cite: pCMVd1-NLS-GAL4-iLight-VP16-T2A-mTagBFP2 was a gift from Vladislav Verkhusha (Addgene plasmid # 170273 ; http://n2t.net/addgene:170273 ; RRID:Addgene_170273)
