>Addgene plasmid #170273 | pCMVd1-NLS-GAL4-iLight-VP16-T2A-mTagBFP2 | depositor partial sequence | sequence record 330077 | NLS-Gal4(1-65)-iLight(human codon optimized)-VP16-T2A-mTagBFP2 sequence.
ATGGCGCGCAAGAAGAAGAGGAAGTCCGGAGGTGGTGGAAAGCTACTGTCTTCTATCGAACAAGCATGCG
ATATTTGCCGACTTAAAAAGCTCAAGTGCTCCAAAGAAAAACCGAAGTGCGCCAAGTGTCTGAAGAACAA
CTGGGAGTGTCGCTACTCTCCCAAAACCAAAAGGTCTCCGCTGACTAGGGCACATCTGACAGAAGTGGAA
TCAAGGCTAGAAAGACTGGAACAGACTAGTGCTGGTGGGTCCGCCGGCGGGAGTGCTGGCGGTAGTGCCG
GCGGTGAATTCGCCGCCGACCTGGGCTCTGACGATATCAGCAAGCTGATCGCCGCCTGCGATCAGGAGCC
AATCCACATCCCCAATGCCATCCAGCCATTTGGCGCCATGCTGATCGTGGAGAAGGACACACAGCAGATC
GTGTACGCCTCTGCCAACAGCGCCGAGTACTTCAGCGTGGCCGACAATACCATCCACGAGCTGTCCGATT
TCAAGCAGGCCAACATCAATTCTCTGCTGCCCGAGCAGCTGATCAGCGGCCTGACATCCGCCATCTCTGA
GAACGAGCCTATCTGGGTGGAGACCGACAGGCTGAGCTTTCTGGGCTGGCGCCACGAGAACTACTATATC
ATCGAGGTGGAGAGATACCACGTGCAGACATCCAATTGGTTCGAGATCCAGTTTCAGCGGGCCTTCCAGA
AGCTGAGAAACTGTAAGACCCACAACGATCTGATCAATACCCTGACACGGCTGATCCAGGAGATCAGCGG
CTACGACAGAGTGATGATCTATCAGTTCGATCCCGAGTGGAATGGCAGAGTGATCGCCGAGAGCGTGAGA
CAGCTGTTTACCTCCATGCTGAACCACCACTTCCCAGCCTCTGACATCCCTGCACAGGCCAGGGCCATGT
ACAGCATCAACCCAATCCGCATCATCCCCGATGTGAATGCCGAGCCCCAGCCTCTGCACATGATCCACAA
GCCACAGAACACAGAGGCCGTGAATCTGTCCTGCGGCGTGCTGAGGGCCGTGTCTCCACTGCACATGCAG
TATCTGCGCAACTTTGGCGTGTCTGCCAGCACCTCCATCGGCATCTTCAATGAGGACAAGCTGTGGGGCA
TCGTGGCCTGTCACCACACAAAGCCTAGGGCCATCGGCCGGAGAATCAGGCACCTGCTGGTGCGCACCGT
GGAGTTTGCAGCAGAGCGCCTGTGGCTGATCCACTCCAGGAATGTGGAGCGGTACATGGTGACAGTGCAG
GCAGCCCGGGAGCAGCTGTCTACCACAGCCGACGATAAGCACAGCTCCCACGAGATCGTGATCGAGCACG
CCGCCGACTGGTGCAAGCTGTTCCGGTGTGATGGCGTGGGCTACCTGAGAGGCGAGGAGCTGACCACATA
TGGCGAGACCCCTGATCAGACCACAATCAACAAGCTGGTGGAGTGGCTGGAGGAGAATGGCAAGAAGAGC
CTGTTTTGGCACTCCCACATGCTGAAGGAGGACGCACCTGGACTGCTGCCAGATGGCAGCCGGTTCGCAG
GACTGCTGGCCATCCCACTGAAGTCTGACGCCGATCTGTTTAGCTACCTGCTGCTGTTCAGGGTGGCACA
GAACGAGGTGCGCACATGGGCAGGCAAGCCTGAGAAGCTGTCCGTGGAGACCTCTACAGGCACCATGGTG
GGCCCACGGAAGTCTTTTGAGGCCTGGCAGGACGAGGTGAGCGGCAAGTCCCAGCCTTGGAGAACCGCAC
AGCTGTATGCAGCCCGGGACATCGCCCGGGACCTGCTGATCGTGGCCGATAGCATGCAGCTGAACCTGCT
GAATGACCAGCTGGCCGATGCCAACGAGAATCTGGAGAAGCTGGCCTCCTTCGACGATCTGACCTCTGGC
GGCGGTACCAGCGGGGGTGGTGGATCAGGTGGAGGAGGTTCTGGAGGTGGTGGATCAGGAGGAGGTGGTT
CTGGAGGTGGTGGATCAGGAGGAAGATCTGCGTACAGCCGCGCGCGTACGAAAAACAATTACGGGTCTAC
CATCGAGGGCCTGCTCGATCTCCCGGACGACGACGCCCCCGAAGAGGCGGGGCTGGCGGCTCCGCGCCTG
TCCTTTCTCCCCGCGGGACACACGCGCAGACTGTCGACGGCCCCCCCGACCGATGTCAGCCTGGGGGACG
AGCTCCACTTAGACGGCGAGGACGTGGCGATGGCGCATGCCGACGCGCTAGACGATTTCGATCTGGACAT
GTTGGGGGACGGGGATTCCCCTGGTCCGGGATTTACCCCCCACGACTCCGCCCCCTACGGCGCTCTGGAT
ATGGCCGACTTCGAGTTTGAGCAGATGTTTACCGATGCCCTTGGAATTGACGAGTACGGTGGGGCTCGAG
ATAGGCGCGCCGAGGGCAGAGGAAGTCTGCTAACATGCGGTGACGTCGAGGAGAATCCTGGCCCAACTAG
TAGCGAGCTGATTAAGGAGAACATGCACATGAAGCTGTACATGGAGGGCACCGTGGACAACCATCACTTC
AAGTGCACATCCGAGGGCGAAGGCAAGCCCTACGAGGGCACCCAGACCATGAGAATCAAGGTGGTCGAGG
GCGGCCCTCTCCCCTTCGCCTTCGACATCCTGGCTACTAGCTTCCTCTACGGCAGCAAGACCTTCATCAA
CCACACCCAGGGCATCCCCGACTTCTTCAAGCAGTCCTTCCCTGAGGGCTTCACATGGGAGAGAGTCACC
ACATACGAAGACGGGGGCGTGCTGACCGCTACCCAGGACACCAGCCTCCAGGACGGCTGCCTCATCTACA
ACGTCAAGATCAGAGGGGTGAACTTCACATCCAACGGCCCTGTGATGCAGAAGAAAACACTCGGCTGGGA
GGCCTTCACCGAGACGCTGTACCCCGCTGACGGCGGCCTGGAAGGCAGAAACGACATGGCCCTGAAGCTC
GTGGGCGGGAGCCATCTGATCGCAAACGCCAAGACCACATATAGATCCAAGAAACCCGCTAAGAACCTCA
AGATGCCTGGCGTCTACTATGTGGACTACAGACTGGAAAGAATCAAGGAGGCCAACAACGAGACCTACGT
CGAGCAGCACGAGGTGGCAGTGGCCAGATACTGCGACCTCCCTAGCAAACTGGGGCACAAGCTTAATTAA
CCCG
